Addgene plasmid #76957: ACTR2 gRNA (BRDN0001145720)
Purpose: 3rd generation lentiviral gRNA plasmid targeting human ACTR2
Depositing lab: John Doench & David Root. Depositing organization: Broad Institute. Publication: Optimized sgRNA design to maximize activity and minimize off-target effects of CRISPR-Cas9. Doench JG, Fusi N, Sullender M, Hegde M, Vaimberg EW, Donovan KF, Smith I, Tothova Z, Wilen C, Orchard R, Virgin HW, Listgarten J, Root DE. Nat Biotechnol. 2016 Jan 18. doi: 10.1038/nbt.3437. PubMed 26780180.
Backbone
  Vector backbone: lentiGuide-Puro
  Backbone manufacturer: Zhang Lab (Addgene plasmid # 52963)
  Vector type: Mammalian Expression, Lentiviral, CRISPR
  Selectable markers: Puromycin
Growth in bacteria
  Bacterial resistance: Ampicillin, 100 μg/mL
  Growth temperature: 37°C
  Growth strain: DH5alpha
  Copy number: High Copy
Gene/Insert
  Gene/Insert name: ACTR2 (alt names: ACTR2; NM_001005386.2)
  gRNA/shRNA sequence: GGACGTATCATCAAAGTTGG
  Species: H. sapiens (human)
  Entrez Gene: ACTR2 (a.k.a. ARP2)
  Promoter: hU6
  Cloning method: Unknown
  Sequencing primers: 5′ U6-F; 3′ pS2-R
Terms and licenses: Academic/Nonprofit Terms; Industry Terms: Not Available to Industry
Depositor comments: The gRNA was designed to target the following Genbank reference sequence(s): NM_001005386.2,NM_005722.3. Note that this plasmid does NOT contain Cas9. It should be used in conjunction with lentiCas9-Blast (Addgene #52962) or otherwise with cell lines already expressing Cas9. Browse the full kinome gRNA library at http://www.addgene.org/pooled-library/broadgpp-human-kinome/ or visit http://www.broadinstitute.org/rnai/public/ for detailed protocols and information.
How to cite: ACTR2 gRNA (BRDN0001145720) was a gift from John Doench & David Root (Addgene plasmid # 76957 ; http://n2t.net/addgene:76957 ; RRID:Addgene_76957)
