[The description below was written by a language model from this plasmid's Addgene catalogue record and pLannotate feature annotations shown in this document.]
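Description:
ACTR2 gRNA (BRDN0001145720) is a third-generation lentiviral guide RNA plasmid built on the lentiGuide-Puro backbone and designed to target human ACTR2 (also known as ARP2). It is propagated in E. coli as a high-copy plasmid through a ColE1/pUC-type origin with ampicillin selection (AmpR under its own bla promoter). The backbone also carries an f1 origin, an SV40 origin and poly(A) signal, and remnants of lac and T7/T3 cloning-vector sequence.

The lentiviral transfer cassette begins with an RSV promoter fused to a truncated HIV-1 5' LTR, which makes genomic RNA production Tat-independent. This is followed by the Ψ packaging signal with a partial gag sequence, the Rev response element for Rev-dependent nuclear export, and a cPPT/CTS element that aids nuclear import of the viral genome. The cassette ends in a self-inactivating ΔU3 3' LTR.

Two expression units sit between the LTRs. A human U6 RNA polymerase III promoter drives the ACTR2-specific spacer joined to the Streptococcus pyogenes Cas9 guide scaffold. An EF-1α core promoter with its intron A drives puromycin N-acetyltransferase, stabilised by a downstream WPRE, so transduced mammalian cells can be selected with puromycin.

The plasmid does not encode Cas9, so it is meant to be used alongside a separate Cas9 lentivector or in cells that already express Cas9. The guide was designed against two ACTR2 reference transcripts and belongs to a human kinome gRNA collection associated with work on optimised sgRNA design for high activity and low off-target effects. It is typically used for Cas9-mediated disruption of ACTR2 in human cells.
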