Features (pLannotate 1.2.2; 29 found; start..end, strand, type, name):
     14..80      +  CDS            small t antigen (fragment): SV40 (simian virus 40) small t antigen
    106..317     +  promoter       EF-1α core promoter: core promoter for human elongation factor EF-1α
    318..1256    +  intron         EF-1α intron A: intron upstream of the start codon of human EF-1α
   1278..1877    +  CDS            PuroR (fragment): puromycin N-acetyltransferase; pac from Streptomyces; confers resistance to puromycin
   1893..2481    +  misc_feature   WPRE: woodchuck hepatitis virus posttranscriptional regulatory element
   2532..2551    +  misc_feature   cPPT/CTS (fragment): central polypurine tract and central termination sequence of HIV-1
   2553..2786    +  LTR            3' LTR (ΔU3): self-inactivating 3' long terminal repeat (LTR) from HIV-1
   2864..2985    +  polyA_signal   SV40 poly(A) signal: SV40 polyadenylation signal
   3025..3160    +  rep_origin     SV40 ori: SV40 origin of replication
   3181..3199    -  promoter       T7 promoter: promoter for bacteriophage T7 RNA polymerase
   3207..3362    +  CDS            lacZα (fragment): LacZα fragment of β-galactosidase; lacZ fragment
   3367..3795    +  rep_origin     f1 ori (sequence partly withheld): f1 bacteriophage origin of replication; arrow indicates direction of (+) strand synthesis
   3848..3952    +  promoter       AmpR promoter: bla
   3953..4813    +  CDS            AmpR: β-lactamase; bla; confers resistance to ampicillin, carbenicillin, and related antibiotics
   4984..5572    +  rep_origin     ori: high-copy-number ColE1/pMB1/pBR322/pUC origin of replication
   5755..5847    +  CDS            lacI (fragment): lac repressor; lacI; The lac repressor binds to the lac operator to inhibit transcription in E. coli. This inhibition can be relieved by adding lactose or isopropyl-β-D-thiogalactopyranoside (IPTG).
   5860..5881    +  protein_bind   CAP binding site: CAP binding activates transcription in the presence of cAMP. E. coli catabolite activator protein
   5896..5926    +  promoter       lac promoter: promoter for the E. coli lac operon
   5934..5950    +  protein_bind   lac operator: The lac repressor binds to the lac operator to inhibit transcription in E. coli. This inhibition can be relieved by adding lactose or isopropyl-β-D-thiogalactopyranoside (IPTG). lac repressor encoded by lacI
   5995..6013    +  promoter       T3 promoter: promoter for bacteriophage T3 RNA polymerase
   6041..6267    +  promoter       RSV promoter: Rous sarcoma virus enhancer/promoter
   6268..6448    +  LTR            5' LTR (truncated): truncated 5' long terminal repeat (LTR) from HIV-1
   6495..6620    +  misc_feature   HIV-1 Ψ: packaging signal of human immunodeficiency virus type 1
   6604..6967    +  CDS            HIV-1 gag (fragment): gag protein from human immunodeficiency virus 1; gag
   7113..7346    +  misc_feature   RRE: The Rev response element (RRE) of HIV-1 allows for Rev-dependent mRNA export from the nucleus to the cytoplasm.
   7723..7749    +  CDS            Rev (fragment): human immunodeficiency virus 1 (HIV-1) Rev protein; rev; enhances nuclear export of unspliced and incompletely spliced viral mRNAs
   7753..7993    +  promoter       U6 promoter: RNA polymerase III promoter for human U6 snRNA
   8023..8098    +  misc_RNA       gRNA scaffold: guide RNA scaffold for the Streptococcus pyogenes CRISPR/Cas9 system
   8154..8271    +  misc_feature   cPPT/CTS: central polypurine tract and central termination sequence of HIV-1
>Addgene plasmid #76957 | ACTR2 gRNA (BRDN0001145720) | addgene full sequence | sequence record 186836 | Addgene Assembled Sequence
CCCGGGTGCAAAGATGGATAAAGTTTTAAACAGAGAGGAATCTTTGCAGCTAATGGACCTTCTAGGTCTT
GAAAGGAGTGGGAATTGGCTCCGGTGCCCGTCAGTGGGCAGAGCGCACATCGCCCACAGTCCCCGAGAAG
TTGGGGGGAGGGGTCGGCAATTGATCCGGTGCCTAGAGAAGGTGGCGCGGGGTAAACTGGGAAAGTGATG
TCGTGTACTGGCTCCGCCTTTTTCCCGAGGGTGGGGGAGAACCGTATATAAGTGCAGTAGTCGCCGTGAA
CGTTCTTTTTCGCAACGGGTTTGCCGCCAGAACACAGGTAAGTGCCGTGTGTGGTTCCCGCGGGCCTGGC
CTCTTTACGGGTTATGGCCCTTGCGTGCCTTGAATTACTTCCACCTGGCTGCAGTACGTGATTCTTGATC
CCGAGCTTCGGGTTGGAAGTGGGTGGGAGAGTTCGAGGCCTTGCGCTTAAGGAGCCCCTTCGCCTCGTGC
TTGAGTTGAGGCCTGGCCTGGGCGCTGGGGCCGCCGCGTGCGAATCTGGTGGCACCTTCGCGCCTGTCTC
GCTGCTTTCGATAAGTCTCTAGCCATTTAAAATTTTTGATGACCTGCTGCGACGCTTTTTTTCTGGCAAG
ATAGTCTTGTAAATGCGGGCCAAGATCTGCACACTGGTATTTCGGTTTTTGGGGCCGCGGGCGGCGACGG
GGCCCGTGCGTCCCAGCGCACATGTTCGGCGAGGCGGGGCCTGCGAGCGCGGCCACCGAGAATCGGACGG
GGGTAGTCTCAAGCTGGCCGGCCTGCTCTGGTGCCTGGCCTCGCGCCGCCGTGTATCGCCCCGCCCTGGG
CGGCAAGGCTGGCCCGGTCGGCACCAGTTGCGTGAGCGGAAAGATGGCCGCTTCCCGGCCCTGCTGCAGG
GAGCTCAAAATGGAGGACGCGGCGCTCGGGAGAGCGGGCGGGTGAGTCACCCACACAAAGGAAAAGGGCC
TTTCCGTCCTCAGCCGTCGCTTCATGTGACTCCACGGAGTACCGGGCGCCGTCCAGGCACCTCGATTAGT
TCTCGAGCTTTTGGAGTACGTCGTCTTTAGGTTGGGGGGAGGGGTTTTATGCGATGGAGTTTCCCCACAC
TGAGTGGGTGGAGACTGAAGTTAGGCCAGCTTGGCACTTGATGTAATTCTCCTTGGAATTTGCCCTTTTT
GAGTTTGGATCTTGGTTCATTCTCAAGCCTCAGACAGTGGTTCAAAGTTTTTTTCTTCCATTTCAGGTGT
CGTGACGTACGGCCACCATGACCGAGTACAAGCCCACGGTGCGCCTCGCCACCCGCGACGACGTCCCCAG
GGCCGTACGCACCCTCGCCGCCGCGTTCGCCGACTACCCCGCCACGCGCCACACCGTCGATCCGGACCGC
CACATCGAGCGGGTCACCGAGCTGCAAGAACTCTTCCTCACGCGCGTCGGGCTCGACATCGGCAAGGTGT
GGGTCGCGGACGACGGCGCCGCCGTGGCGGTCTGGACCACGCCGGAGAGCGTCGAAGCGGGGGCGGTGTT
CGCCGAGATCGGCCCGCGCATGGCCGAGTTGAGCGGTTCCCGGCTGGCCGCGCAGCAACAGATGGAAGGC
CTCCTGGCGCCGCACCGGCCCAAGGAGCCCGCGTGGTTCCTGGCCACCGTCGGAGTCTCGCCCGACCACC
AGGGCAAGGGTCTGGGCAGCGCCGTCGTGCTCCCCGGAGTGGAGGCGGCCGAGCGCGCCGGGGTGCCCGC
CTTCCTGGAGACCTCCGCGCCCCGCAACCTCCCCTTCTACGAGCGGCTCGGCTTCACCGTCACCGCCGAC
GTCGAGGTGCCCGAAGGACCGCGCACCTGGTGCATGACCCGCAAGCCCGGTGCCTGAACGCGTTAAGTCG
ACAATCAACCTCTGGATTACAAAATTTGTGAAAGATTGACTGGTATTCTTAACTATGTTGCTCCTTTTAC
GCTATGTGGATACGCTGCTTTAATGCCTTTGTATCATGCTATTGCTTCCCGTATGGCTTTCATTTTCTCC
TCCTTGTATAAATCCTGGTTGCTGTCTCTTTATGAGGAGTTGTGGCCCGTTGTCAGGCAACGTGGCGTGG
TGTGCACTGTGTTTGCTGACGCAACCCCCACTGGTTGGGGCATTGCCACCACCTGTCAGCTCCTTTCCGG
GACTTTCGCTTTCCCCCTCCCTATTGCCACGGCGGAACTCATCGCCGCCTGCCTTGCCCGCTGCTGGACA
GGGGCTCGGCTGTTGGGCACTGACAATTCCGTGGTGTTGTCGGGGAAATCATCGTCCTTTCCTTGGCTGC
TCGCCTGTGTTGCCACCTGGATTCTGCGCGGGACGTCCTTCTGCTACGTCCCTTCGGCCCTCAATCCAGC
GGACCTTCCTTCCCGCGGCCTGCTGCCGGCTCTGCGGCCTCTTCCGCGTCTTCGCCTTCGCCCTCAGACG
AGTCGGATCTCCCTTTGGGCCGCCTCCCCGCGTCGACTTTAAGACCAATGACTTACAAGGCAGCTGTAGA
TCTTAGCCACTTTTTAAAAGAAAAGGGGGGACTGGAAGGGCTAATTCACTCCCAACGAAGACAAGATCTG
CTTTTTGCTTGTACTGGGTCTCTCTGGTTAGACCAGATCTGAGCCTGGGAGCTCTCTGGCTAACTAGGGA
ACCCACTGCTTAAGCCTCAATAAAGCTTGCCTTGAGTGCTTCAAGTAGTGTGTGCCCGTCTGTTGTGTGA
CTCTGGTAACTAGAGATCCCTCAGACCCTTTTAGTCAGTGTGGAAAATCTCTAGCAGTACGTATAGTAGT
TCATGTCATCTTATTATTCAGTATTTATAACTTGCAAAGAAATGAATATCAGAGAGTGAGAGGAACTTGT
TTATTGCAGCTTATAATGGTTACAAATAAAGCAATAGCATCACAAATTTCACAAATAAAGCATTTTTTTC
ACTGCATTCTAGTTGTGGTTTGTCCAAACTCATCAATGTATCTTATCATGTCTGGCTCTAGCTATCCCGC
CCCTAACTCCGCCCATCCCGCCCCTAACTCCGCCCAGTTCCGCCCATTCTCCGCCCCATGGCTGACTAAT
TTTTTTTATTTATGCAGAGGCCGAGGCCGCCTCGGCCTCTGAGCTATTCCAGAAGTAGTGAGGAGGCTTT
TTTGGAGGCCTAGGGACGTACCCAATTCGCCCTATAGTGAGTCGTATTACGCGCGCTCACTGGCCGTCGT
TTTACAACGTCGTGACTGGGAAAACCCTGGCGTTACCCAACTTAATCGCCTTGCAGCACATCCCCCTTTC
GCCAGCTGGCGTAATAGCGAAGAGGCCCGCACCGATCGCCCTTCCCAACAGTTGCGCAGCCTGAATGGCG
AATGGG
[124 nt withheld, positions 3367-3490]
C
[91 nt withheld, positions 3492-3582]
A
[49 nt withheld, positions 3584-3632]
CCTTTGACGTTGGAGTCCACGTTCTTT
[37 nt withheld, positions 3660-3696]
ACCCTATCTCGGTCTATTCTTTTGATTTATAAGGGATTTTGCCGATTTCGGCCTATTGGTTAAAAAATGA
GCTGATTTAACAAAAATTTAACGCGAATTTTAACAAAATATTAACGCTTACAATTTAGGTGGCACTTTTC
GGGGAAATGTGCGCGGAACCCCTATTTGTTTATTTTTCTAAATACATTCAAATATGTATCCGCTCATGAG
ACAATAACCCTGATAAATGCTTCAATAATATTGAAAAAGGAAGAGTATGAGTATTCAACATTTCCGTGTC
GCCCTTATTCCCTTTTTTGCGGCATTTTGCCTTCCTGTTTTTGCTCACCCAGAAACGCTGGTGAAAGTAA
AAGATGCTGAAGATCAGTTGGGTGCACGAGTGGGTTACATCGAACTGGATCTCAACAGCGGTAAGATCCT
TGAGAGTTTTCGCCCCGAAGAACGTTTTCCAATGATGAGCACTTTTAAAGTTCTGCTATGTGGCGCGGTA
TTATCCCGTATTGACGCCGGGCAAGAGCAACTCGGTCGCCGCATACACTATTCTCAGAATGACTTGGTTG
AGTACTCACCAGTCACAGAAAAGCATCTTACGGATGGCATGACAGTAAGAGAATTATGCAGTGCTGCCAT
AACCATGAGTGATAACACTGCGGCCAACTTACTTCTGACAACGATCGGAGGACCGAAGGAGCTAACCGCT
TTTTTGCACAACATGGGGGATCATGTAACTCGCCTTGATCGTTGGGAACCGGAGCTGAATGAAGCCATAC
CAAACGACGAGCGTGACACCACGATGCCTGTAGCAATGGCAACAACGTTGCGCAAACTATTAACTGGCGA
ACTACTTACTCTAGCTTCCCGGCAACAATTAATAGACTGGATGGAGGCGGATAAAGTTGCAGGACCACTT
CTGCGCTCGGCCCTTCCGGCTGGCTGGTTTATTGCTGATAAATCTGGAGCCGGTGAGCGTGGGTCTCGCG
GTATCATTGCAGCACTGGGGCCAGATGGTAAGCCCTCCCGTATCGTAGTTATCTACACGACGGGGAGTCA
GGCAACTATGGATGAACGAAATAGACAGATCGCTGAGATAGGTGCCTCACTGATTAAGCATTGGTAACTG
TCAGACCAAGTTTACTCATATATACTTTAGATTGATTTAAAACTTCATTTTTAATTTAAAAGGATCTAGG
TGAAGATCCTTTTTGATAATCTCATGACCAAAATCCCTTAACGTGAGTTTTCGTTCCACTGAGCGTCAGA
CCCCGTAGAAAAGATCAAAGGATCTTCTTGAGATCCTTTTTTTCTGCGCGTAATCTGCTGCTTGCAAACA
AAAAAACCACCGCTACCAGCGGTGGTTTGTTTGCCGGATCAAGAGCTACCAACTCTTTTTCCGAAGGTAA
CTGGCTTCAGCAGAGCGCAGATACCAAATACTGTTCTTCTAGTGTAGCCGTAGTTAGGCCACCACTTCAA
GAACTCTGTAGCACCGCCTACATACCTCGCTCTGCTAATCCTGTTACCAGTGGCTGCTGCCAGTGGCGAT
AAGTCGTGTCTTACCGGGTTGGACTCAAGACGATAGTTACCGGATAAGGCGCAGCGGTCGGGCTGAACGG
GGGGTTCGTGCACACAGCCCAGCTTGGAGCGAACGACCTACACCGAACTGAGATACCTACAGCGTGAGCT
ATGAGAAAGCGCCACGCTTCCCGAAGGGAGAAAGGCGGACAGGTATCCGGTAAGCGGCAGGGTCGGAACA
GGAGAGCGCACGAGGGAGCTTCCAGGGGGAAACGCCTGGTATCTTTATAGTCCTGTCGGGTTTCGCCACC
TCTGACTTGAGCGTCGATTTTTGTGATGCTCGTCAGGGGGGCGGAGCCTATGGAAAAACGCCAGCAACGC
GGCCTTTTTACGGTTCCTGGCCTTTTGCTGGCCTTTTGCTCACATGTTCTTTCCTGCGTTATCCCCTGAT
TCTGTGGATAACCGTATTACCGCCTTTGAGTGAGCTGATACCGCTCGCCGCAGCCGAACGACCGAGCGCA
GCGAGTCAGTGAGCGAGGAAGCGGAAGAGCGCCCAATACGCAAACCGCCTCTCCCCGCGCGTTGGCCGAT
TCATTAATGCAGCTGGCACGACAGGTTTCCCGACTGGAAAGCGGGCAGTGAGCGCAACGCAATTAATGTG
AGTTAGCTCACTCATTAGGCACCCCAGGCTTTACACTTTATGCTTCCGGCTCGTATGTTGTGTGGAATTG
TGAGCGGATAACAATTTCACACAGGAAACAGCTATGACCATGATTACGCCAAGCGCGCAATTAACCCTCA
CTAAAGGGAACAAAAGCTGGAGCTGCAAGCTTAATGTAGTCTTATGCAATACTCTTGTAGTCTTGCAACA
TGGTAACGATGAGTTAGCAACATGCCTTACAAGGAGAGAAAAAGCACCGTGCATGCCGATTGGTGGAAGT
AAGGTGGTACGATCGTGCCTTATTAGGAAGGCAACAGACGGGTCTGACATGGATTGGACGAACCACTGAA
TTGCCGCATTGCAGAGATATTGTATTTAAGTGCCTAGCTCGATACATAAACGGGTCTCTCTGGTTAGACC
AGATCTGAGCCTGGGAGCTCTCTGGCTAACTAGGGAACCCACTGCTTAAGCCTCAATAAAGCTTGCCTTG
AGTGCTTCAAGTAGTGTGTGCCCGTCTGTTGTGTGACTCTGGTAACTAGAGATCCCTCAGACCCTTTTAG
TCAGTGTGGAAAATCTCTAGCAGTGGCGCCCGAACAGGGACTTGAAAGCGAAAGGGAAACCAGAGGAGCT
CTCTCGACGCAGGACTCGGCTTGCTGAAGCGCGCACGGCAAGAGGCGAGGGGCGGCGACTGGTGAGTACG
CCAAAAATTTTGACTAGCGGAGGCTAGAAGGAGAGAGATGGGTGCGAGAGCGTCAGTATTAAGCGGGGGA
GAATTAGATCGCGATGGGAAAAAATTCGGTTAAGGCCAGGGGGAAAGAAAAAATATAAATTAAAACATAT
AGTATGGGCAAGCAGGGAGCTAGAACGATTCGCAGTTAATCCTGGCCTGTTAGAAACATCAGAAGGCTGT
AGACAAATACTGGGACAGCTACAACCATCCCTTCAGACAGGATCAGAAGAACTTAGATCATTATATAATA
CAGTAGCAACCCTCTATTGTGTGCATCAAAGGATAGAGATAAAAGACACCAAGGAAGCTTTAGACAAGAT
AGAGGAAGAGCAAAACAAAAGTAAGACCACCGCACAGCAAGCGGCCGCTGATCTTCAGACCTGGAGGAGG
AGATATGAGGGACAATTGGAGAAGTGAATTATATAAATATAAAGTAGTAAAAATTGAACCATTAGGAGTA
GCACCCACCAAGGCAAAGAGAAGAGTGGTGCAGAGAGAAAAAAGAGCAGTGGGAATAGGAGCTTTGTTCC
TTGGGTTCTTGGGAGCAGCAGGAAGCACTATGGGCGCAGCGTCAATGACGCTGACGGTACAGGCCAGACA
ATTATTGTCTGGTATAGTGCAGCAGCAGAACAATTTGCTGAGGGCTATTGAGGCGCAACAGCATCTGTTG
CAACTCACAGTCTGGGGCATCAAGCAGCTCCAGGCAAGAATCCTGGCTGTGGAAAGATACCTAAAGGATC
AACAGCTCCTGGGGATTTGGGGTTGCTCTGGAAAACTCATTTGCACCACTGCTGTGCCTTGGAATGCTAG
TTGGAGTAATAAATCTCTGGAACAGATTTGGAATCACACGACCTGGATGGAGTGGGACAGAGAAATTAAC
AATTACACAAGCTTAATACACTCCTTAATTGAAGAATCGCAAAACCAGCAAGAAAAGAATGAACAAGAAT
TATTGGAATTAGATAAATGGGCAAGTTTGTGGAATTGGTTTAACATAACAAATTGGCTGTGGTATATAAA
ATTATTCATAATGATAGTAGGAGGCTTGGTAGGTTTAAGAATAGTTTTTGCTGTACTTTCTATAGTGAAT
AGAGTTAGGCAGGGATATTCACCATTATCGTTTCAGACCCACCTCCCAACCCCGAGGGGACCCAGAGAGG
GCCTATTTCCCATGATTCCTTCATATTTGCATATACGATACAAGGCTGTTAGAGAGATAATTAGAATTAA
TTTGACTGTAAACACAAAGATATTAGTACAAAATACGTGACGTAGAAAGTAATAATTTCTTGGGTAGTTT
GCAGTTTTAAAATTATGTTTTAAAATGGACTATCATATGCTTACCGTAACTTGAAAGTATTTCGATTTCT
TGGCTTTATATATCTTGTGGAAAGGACGAAACACCGGGACGTATCATCAAAGTTGGGTTTTAGAGCTAGA
AATAGCAAGTTAAAATAAGGCTAGTCCGTTATCAACTTGAAAAAGTGGCACCGAGTCGGTGCTTTTTTAA
GCTTGGCGTAACTAGATCTTGAGACAAATGGCAGTATTCATCCACAATTTTAAAAGAAAAGGGGGGATTG
GGGGGTACAGTGCAGGGGAAAGAATAGTAGACATAATAGCAACAGACATACAAACTAAAGAATTACAAAA
ACAAATTACAAAAATTCAAAATTTTCGGGTTTATTACAGGGACAGCAGAGATCCACTTTGGCGCCGGCTC
GAGGGGG
