>Addgene plasmid #76957 | ACTR2 gRNA (BRDN0001145720) | depositor partial sequence | sequence record 144417 | Target Sequence
GGACGTATCATCAAAGTTGG
