>Addgene plasmid #76957 | ACTR2 gRNA (BRDN0001145720) | addgene partial sequence | sequence record 186835 | hU6-F
GTAGAAAGTAATAATTTCTTGGGTAGTTTGCAGTTTTAAAATTATGTTTTAAAATGGACTATCATATGCT
TACCGTAACTTGAAAGTATTTCGATTTCTTGGCTTTATATATCTTGTGGAAAGGACGAAACACCGGGACG
TATCATCAAAGTTGGGTTTTAGAGCTAGAAATAGCAAGTTAAAATAAGGCTAGTCCGTTATCAACTTGAA
AAAGTGGCACCGAGTCGGTGCTTTTTTAAGCTTGGCGTAACTAGATCTTGAGACAAATGGCAGTATTCAT
CCACAATTTTAAAAGAAAAGGGGGGATTGGGGGGTACAGTGCAGGGGAAAGAATAGTAGACATAATAGCA
ACAGACATACAAACTAAAGAATTACAAAAACAAATTACAAAAATTCAAAATTTTCGGGTTTATTACAGGG
ACAGCAGAGATCCACTTTGGCGCCGGCTCGAGGGGGCCCGGGTGCAAAGATGGATAAAGTTTTAAACAGA
GAGGAATCTTTGCAGCTAATGGACCTTCTAGGTCTTGAAAGGAGTGGGAATTGGCTCCGGTGCCCGTCAG
TGGGCAGAGC
